Addgene plasmid #226967: pET28a-OuIAD
Purpose: Expressing Olsenella uli indoleacetate decarboxylase (IAD) in E. coli
Depositing lab: Emily Balskus. Depositing organization: Harvard University. Publication: Mechanistic Studies of a Skatole-Forming Glycyl Radical Enzyme Suggest Reaction Initiation via Hydrogen Atom Transfer. Fu B, Nazemi A, Levin BJ, Yang Z, Kulik HJ, Balskus EP. J Am Chem Soc. 2022 Jun 29;144(25):11110-11119. doi: 10.1021/jacs.1c13580. Epub 2022 Jun 15. PubMed 35704859.
Backbone
  Vector backbone: pET28a
  Vector type: Bacterial Expression
Growth in bacteria
  Bacterial resistance: Kanamycin, 50 μg/mL
  Growth temperature: 37°C
  Growth strain: DH5alpha
  Copy number: High Copy
Gene/Insert
  Gene/Insert name: OuIAD
  Species: Olsenella uli DSM 7084
  Tag / fusion protein: His6 (on backbone) (N terminal on insert)
  Cloning method: Gibson Cloning
Terms and licenses: Academic/Nonprofit Terms; Industry Terms: Not Available to Industry
How to cite: pET28a-OuIAD was a gift from Emily Balskus (Addgene plasmid # 226967 ; http://n2t.net/addgene:226967 ; RRID:Addgene_226967)
