[The description below was written by a language model from this plasmid's Addgene catalogue record and pLannotate feature annotations shown in this document.]
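Description:
pET28a-OuIAD is a bacterial expression plasmid built on the pET28a backbone for producing indoleacetate decarboxylase (IAD) from Olsenella uli DSM 7084 in E. coli. The associated study describes IAD as a skatole-forming glycyl radical enzyme. The 7,926 nt sequenced plasmid replicates from a ColE1/pMB1-type origin with the adjacent bom and rop elements typical of pBR322-derived pET vectors. It is selected with kanamycin through an aph(3')-Ia resistance gene. An f1 origin is also present, which permits single-stranded DNA production. Short annotated hits to tetracycline resistance, an AmpR promoter fragment and a predicted E. coli protein appear to be backbone remnants rather than functional parts.

Expression is driven by a T7 promoter followed immediately by a lac operator and the strong phage T7 gene 10 ribosome binding site, and it ends at the T7 terminator. The plasmid carries its own lacI gene and promoter, so transcription is repressed until an inducer such as IPTG is supplied in a host that provides T7 RNA polymerase. The OuIAD coding sequence was inserted by Gibson assembly and is not itself annotated in the feature table. It presumably fills the large unannotated stretch between the thrombin cleavage site and the downstream vector His-tag sequence. The record states that the insert carries a backbone-encoded N-terminal His6 tag, which matches the small His-containing tag fragment and thrombin site annotated just upstream, allowing metal-affinity purification and optional tag removal. Whether the downstream His-coding sequence is translated is not stated. The construct is suited to overproducing recombinant IAD for purification and mechanistic or biochemical study.
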