Features (pLannotate 1.2.2; 20 found; start..end, strand, type, name):
    224..812     +  rep_origin     ori: high-copy-number ColE1/pMB1/pBR322/pUC origin of replication
    998..1137    -  misc_feature   bom: basis of mobility region from pBR322
   1239..1430    -  CDS            rop: Rop protein, which maintains plasmids at low copy number; rop
   1447..1827    +  CDS            YPB1_ECOLX: Protein predicted: Swiss-Prot protein existence level 4. From Escherichia coli.
   1899..2190    -  CDS            TcR (fragment): tetracycline efflux protein; tet; confers resistance to tetracycline
   2205..2226    -  protein_bind   CAP binding site: CAP binding activates transcription in the presence of cAMP. E. coli catabolite activator protein
   2239..3321    -  CDS            lacI: lac repressor; lacI; The lac repressor binds to the lac operator to inhibit transcription in E. coli. This inhibition can be relieved by adding lactose or isopropyl-β-D-thiogalactopyranoside (IPTG).
   3322..3399    -  promoter       lacI promoter: lacI
   3407..3686    -  CDS            TcR (fragment): tetracycline efflux protein; tet; confers resistance to tetracycline
   3708..3726    +  promoter       T7 promoter: promoter for bacteriophage T7 RNA polymerase
   3727..3751    +  protein_bind   lac operator: The lac repressor binds to the lac operator to inhibit transcription in E. coli. This inhibition can be relieved by adding lactose or isopropyl-β-D-thiogalactopyranoside (IPTG). lac repressor encoded by lacI
   3766..3788    +  RBS            RBS: efficient ribosome binding site from bacteriophage T7 gene 10 (Olins and Rangwala, 1989)
   3807..3823    +  CDS            capTEV™ (fragment): composite tag for in vivo biotinylation, TEV protease cleavage, and 6xHis tagging
   3834..3851    +  CDS            thrombin site: thrombin recognition and cleavage site
   6498..6515    +  CDS            9xHis (fragment): 9xHis affinity tag
   6525..6574    +  CDS            SET1 (fragment): solubility-enhancement tag derived from T7 phage gene 10B
   6582..6629    +  terminator     T7 terminator: transcription terminator for bacteriophage T7 RNA polymerase
   6666..7094    +  rep_origin     f1 ori (sequence partly withheld): f1 bacteriophage origin of replication; arrow indicates direction of (+) strand synthesis
   7147..7204    +  promoter       AmpR promoter (fragment): bla
   7213..102     -  CDS            KanR (across the origin): aminoglycoside phosphotransferase; aph(3')-Ia; confers resistance to kanamycin in bacteria or G418 (Geneticin®) in eukaryotes
>Addgene plasmid #226967 | pET28a-OuIAD | addgene full sequence | sequence record 451204 | Addgene NGS Result
CCCGACATTATCGCGAGCCCATTTATACCCATATAAATCAGCATCCATGTTGGAATTTAATCGCGGCCTA
GAGCAAGACGTTTCCCGTTGAATATGGCTCATAACACCCCTTGTATTACTGTTTATGTAAGCAGACAGTT
TTATTGTTCATGACCAAAATCCCTTAACGTGAGTTTTCGTTCCACTGAGCGTCAGACCCCGTAGAAAAGA
TCAAAGGATCTTCTTGAGATCCTTTTTTTCTGCGCGTAATCTGCTGCTTGCAAACAAAAAAACCACCGCT
ACCAGCGGTGGTTTGTTTGCCGGATCAAGAGCTACCAACTCTTTTTCCGAAGGTAACTGGCTTCAGCAGA
GCGCAGATACCAAATACTGTCCTTCTAGTGTAGCCGTAGTTAGGCCACCACTTCAAGAACTCTGTAGCAC
CGCCTACATACCTCGCTCTGCTAATCCTGTTACCAGTGGCTGCTGCCAGTGGCGATAAGTCGTGTCTTAC
CGGGTTGGACTCAAGACGATAGTTACCGGATAAGGCGCAGCGGTCGGGCTGAACGGGGGGTTCGTGCACA
CAGCCCAGCTTGGAGCGAACGACCTACACCGAACTGAGATACCTACAGCGTGAGCTATGAGAAAGCGCCA
CGCTTCCCGAAGGGAGAAAGGCGGACAGGTATCCGGTAAGCGGCAGGGTCGGAACAGGAGAGCGCACGAG
GGAGCTTCCAGGGGGAAACGCCTGGTATCTTTATAGTCCTGTCGGGTTTCGCCACCTCTGACTTGAGCGT
CGATTTTTGTGATGCTCGTCAGGGGGGCGGAGCCTATGGAAAAACGCCAGCAACGCGGCCTTTTTACGGT
TCCTGGCCTTTTGCTGGCCTTTTGCTCACATGTTCTTTCCTGCGTTATCCCCTGATTCTGTGGATAACCG
TATTACCGCCTTTGAGTGAGCTGATACCGCTCGCCGCAGCCGAACGACCGAGCGCAGCGAGTCAGTGAGC
GAGGAAGCGGAAGAGCGCCTGATGCGGTATTTTCTCCTTACGCATCTGTGCGGTATTTCACACCGCAATG
GTGCACTCTCAGTACAATCTGCTCTGATGCCGCATAGTTAAGCCAGTATACACTCCGCTATCGCTACGTG
ACTGGGTCATGGCTGCGCCCCGACACCCGCCAACACCCGCTGACGCGCCCTGACGGGCTTGTCTGCTCCC
GGCATCCGCTTACAGACAAGCTGTGACCGTCTCCGGGAGCTGCATGTGTCAGAGGTTTTCACCGTCATCA
CCGAAACGCGCGAGGCAGCTGCGGTAAAGCTCATCAGCGTGGTCGTGAAGCGATTCACAGATGTCTGCCT
GTTCATCCGCGTCCAGCTCGTTGAGTTTCTCCAGAAGCGTTAATGTCTGGCTTCTGATAAAGCGGGCCAT
GTTAAGGGCGGTTTTTTCCTGTTTGGTCACTGATGCCTCCGTGTAAGGGGGATTTCTGTTCATGGGGGTA
ATGATACCGATGAAACGAGAGAGGATGCTCACGATACGGGTTACTGATGATGAACATGCCCGGTTACTGG
AACGTTGTGAGGGTAAACAACTGGCGGTATGGATGCGGCGGGACCAGAGAAAAATCACTCAGGGTCAATG
CCAGCGCTTCGTTAATACAGATGTAGGTGTTCCACAGGGTAGCCAGCAGCATCCTGCGATGCAGATCCGG
AACATAATGGTGCAGGGCGCTGACTTCCGCGTTTCCAGACTTTACGAAACACGGAAACCGAAGACCATTC
ATGTTGTTGCTCAGGTCGCAGACGTTTTGCAGCAGCAGTCGCTTCACGTTCGCTCGCGTATCGGTGATTC
ATTCTGCTAACCAGTAAGGCAACCCCGCCAGCCTAGCCGGGTCCTCAACGACAGGAGCACGATCATGCGC
ACCCGTGGGGCCGCCATGCCGGCGATAATGGCCTGCTTCTCGCCGAAACGTTTGGTGGCGGGACCAGTGA
CGAAGGCTTGAGCGAGGGCGTGCAAGATTCCGAATACCGCAAGCGACAGGCCGATCATCGTCGCGCTCCA
GCGAAAGCGGTCCTCGCCGAAAATGACCCAGAGCGCTGCCGGCACCTGTCCTACGAGTTGCATGATAAAG
AAGACAGTCATAAGTGCGGCGACGATAGTCATGCCCCGCGCCCACCGGAAGGAGCTGACTGGGTTGAAGG
CTCTCAAGGGCATCGGTCGAGATCCCGGTGCCTAATGAGTGAGCTAACTTACATTAATTGCGTTGCGCTC
ACTGCCCGCTTTCCAGTCGGGAAACCTGTCGTGCCAGCTGCATTAATGAATCGGCCAACGCGCGGGGAGA
GGCGGTTTGCGTATTGGGCGCCAGGGTGGTTTTTCTTTTCACCAGTGAGACGGGCAACAGCTGATTGCCC
TTCACCGCCTGGCCCTGAGAGAGTTGCAGCAAGCGGTCCACGCTGGTTTGCCCCAGCAGGCGAAAATCCT
GTTTGATGGTGGTTAACGGCGGGATATAACATGAGCTGTCTTCGGTATCGTCGTATCCCACTACCGAGAT
ATCCGCACCAACGCGCAGCCCGGACTCGGTAATGGCGCGCATTGCGCCCAGCGCCATCTGATCGTTGGCA
ACCAGCATCGCAGTGGGAACGATGCCCTCATTCAGCATTTGCATGGTTTGTTGAAAACCGGACATGGCAC
TCCAGTCGCCTTCCCGTTCCGCTATCGGCTGAATTTGATTGCGAGTGAGATATTTATGCCAGCCAGCCAG
ACGCAGACGCGCCGAGACAGAACTTAATGGGCCCGCTAACAGCGCGATTTGCTGGTGACCCAATGCGACC
AGATGCTCCACGCCCAGTCGCGTACCGTCTTCATGGGAGAAAATAATACTGTTGATGGGTGTCTGGTCAG
AGACATCAAGAAATAACGCCGGAACATTAGTGCAGGCAGCTTCCACAGCAATGGCATCCTGGTCATCCAG
CGGATAGTTAATGATCAGCCCACTGACGCGTTGCGCGAGAAGATTGTGCACCGCCGCTTTACAGGCTTCG
ACGCCGCTTCGTTCTACCATCGACACCACCACGCTGGCACCCAGTTGATCGGCGCGAGATTTAATCGCCG
CGACAATTTGCGACGGCGCGTGCAGGGCCAGACTGGAGGTGGCAACGCCAATCAGCAACGACTGTTTGCC
CGCCAGTTGTTGTGCCACGCGGTTGGGAATGTAATTCAGCTCCGCCATCGCCGCTTCCACTTTTTCCCGC
GTTTTCGCAGAAACGTGGCTGGCCTGGTTCACCACGCGGGAAACGGTCTGATAAGAGACACCGGCATACT
CTGCGACATCGTATAACGTTACTGGTTTCACATTCACCACCCTGAATTGACTCTCTTCCGGGCGCTATCA
TGCCATACCGCGAAAGGTTTTGCGCCATTCGATGGTGTCCGGGATCTCGACGCTCTCCCTTATGCGACTC
CTGCATTAGGAAGCAGCCCAGTAGTAGGTTGAGGCCGTTGAGCACCGCCGCCGCAAGGAATGGTGCATGC
AAGGAGATGGCGCCCAACAGTCCCCCGGCCACGGGGCCTGCCACCATACCCACGCCGAAACAAGCGCTCA
TGAGCCCGAAGTGGCGAGCCCGATCTTCCCCATCGGTGATGTCGGCGATATAGGCGCCAGCAACCGCACC
TGTGGCGCCGGTGATGCCGGCCACGATGCGTCCGGCGTAGAGGATCGAGATCTCGATCCCGCGAAATTAA
TACGACTCACTATAGGGGAATTGTGAGCGGATAACAATTCCCCTCTAGAAATAATTTTGTTTAACTTTAA
GAAGGAGATATACCATGGGCAGCAGCCATCATCATCATCATCACAGCAGCGGCCTGGTGCCGCGCGGCAG
CCATATGGAGGAGTCTCTGGTTCTCGAGATGCTGCAGACCGGTAAGACGGCCACGTGGCCGGCAAAGAAT
CAGCTGCAGGAAAGCGGCGAGGTCGTCGACAAGGAGGTCAAGGGCACTCCTTCGACCGACCGCACCAGGC
GCATGAAGGAACGCTTCATGAATGCCAAGTGCAAGATGGACATGGAGGCGCCCATCGCATATACCAAGGC
ATGGCGCGAGCATGAAGGCAAGCCGCTTTATGTCCGCAGGGGGCTTGCCTATAAGTATATGCTCGAGCAC
CTCACGCCGGCTATCCGTGAGGACGAGCTCATCACCATGTCCAAGACGCGCTATGACCGTGGTGCCACCC
AGGTCCCCCAATTCGCCACTGACTTCATGATCTCCTTCCTCACCCAGGCCGAAGACCAGAAGGAAGAGGC
AAAGCTGTATTCCGTCGAGGGCAAGGATGAGGCCCATACGGTCGAAGAGGAAGGGTGGACCAAGGTCGGC
CAGCTGTTCTCCATCCGCGAGGAGGAGGTCAAGCCGATGCTTGAGGTCCTCGAGTATTGGAAGACGCGCT
GCGTTGAGAACGTGTCCGACGATTGGATGAAGACCTCCTTCCCCTACTACCAGGACTACGTCAACGCAAA
GAAGGTCGGCCTCTTCCCGGGGTCGGGCCTGCATGCCGGCTGTGACGGCCGCTGGATTCCCGCCTATGAC
GTTGCCCTCGGGGGCCTCAACAGGGTAATCGAGGAGTGCCGCGAGAAGATCGAGAAGACCGTGGTGACCA
CCAAGGAGGTCGCCGACAAGGTCTTCTTCTGGCAAGGCTGCATCTATGCCTGCGAGGGCGCGATCGCCTG
GGCCCACAACTATGCGGTCGAGGCCCGGCGCCTTGCCGAGACTGCGGTCGAGCCACGCAAGACCGAGCTT
CTCGAGATGGCAGAACGCCTCGATCGCGTCCCTGCCGAAGCACCCCGCAACTTCATGGAAGCCGTCCAGG
CCCTTTGGACCACCCAGATCCTCGTCATCTCCGACTCCCTTGCCCTCGGCGTCTCCCCGGGCCGTTGGGG
CAAGTTCCTTGAGCCTTATTACGAGAAGGATCTTGCCGAGGGGCGCATCACCAAGGGACAGGCCCTTGAG
GTCATGGAGCTGCTCCGTATCAAATTCTCGACTGAGGAGTACATCACCCCGTCCCTCTGGGCGGCCATGG
CCTCCTCGAACTCGTTCATGAACCTTGCCGTTGGCGGCCTCGATCCCAAGACGGGCAAGTGCACCGACAA
CGAGATCGAGGACCTCATCCTCGAGGCCGGCATCAACATGCCCACCCCGCAACCGACCCTCTCGATCCTT
CTCTCCGACAAGACGACAGACCATCTCGCCATCAAGGCCGCCGAGTGCACCAAGGCCGGCAACGGGTATC
CCGCGTGGTTTAACTATGACATGATGGTCCAACACAACCTCGCTATGTATCGCGACGAGGGCATCACCCT
TGAGGACGCCCGCAACTGTGCGCTCTCCGGCTGCGTCGAGAACGGCCTCGCCGGTACCGGTCACCCCATC
GCCCACCCGGCCTTCTACAACGAGGGCAAGACCATCGAGCTTGCCTGCAACGAAGGCGTCGACCCCCGCA
CGGGCATCAAGGTCATGGATGGCATCGTCCCCATCAAGACGTACGAGGACCTTTGGGACAACTTCATCAA
GATCCGCGAGCACTTCATGCATGTCTACATGCAGTACTGGAATGAGGTCGTCGCCTGCCAGCGCGACATC
CACCCCAAGATCATGGGCTCCGTCCTCATGCATGACTGCATCGAGTCCGGCCGCCCGGTTGACAATCTCG
GCTGCCGCTACAACGGTTCCGTCACGCTGCTCGACTCCGGTACAGTTAACGTGGTCAACGGTCTCGCGGC
CATCAAGAAGCTCGTCTTCGAGGACCACAAGTACACTTGGGATGAGTTCAAGGAGGCCATGGACAATAAC
TTCGGTTTCGTGCTTGGTGCCGAGAAGGGCAACTTCTCCATGCTCAACCAGGAGATCGACCCTGAAAAGC
ACATGAAGTACGCCCATATCCACCGAGATGTCCTCAACGCACCCAAGTTTGGCAACGACGATGACTTCGT
TGACGACATCTTTGTCGACCTCTGGCATGACTACGACCGCGTTACCGCGTCCGAAACCACCTACAACGGC
TACCGCTGGATCACCGCCGCGCTTTCCATATCCGCCCATGGCCCGCATGGTCGTGTGACCGGCGCTACCC
CTGACGGTCGTCTCTCCGGAGTGACGCTGTGCGACGGCATCCTGTCCGCCTCGCCTGGCACCGACGTGAA
CGGTCCGATCGCCCTCATCCGCTCCGGCGTGAAGCTGGATCCGACCGAGTTCGCCTCGGTGCAGCTCAAT
ATGAAGTTCCATCCGACTGCCATCCGCGGTGACGAGGGCTCGAGGAACTTCGTGGACTTCATCCACAGCT
ACTTCCAGATGGGCGGCTATCACGTCCAGTTCAACATCGTGGATTCGAAGATGCTGCGAGACGCCCAGGA
TCATCCGCAGAACTATCGCGACCTGATGGTCCGTGTCGCCGGCTTCTCAGCCTACTGGAACGAGCTCGGC
AAACCCATCCAGGACGAGGTCATTGCTCGTACCGAGTACGACGCTCTCTGACTCGAGCACCACCACCACC
ACCACTGAGATCCGGCTGCTAACAAAGCCCGAAAGGAAGCTGAGTTGGCTGCTGCCACCGCTGAGCAATA
ACTAGCATAACCCCTTGGGGCCTCTAAACGGGTCTTGAGGGGTTTTTTGCTGAAAGGAGGAACTATATCC
GGATTGGCGAATGGG
[124 nt withheld, positions 6666-6789]
C
[91 nt withheld, positions 6791-6881]
A
[49 nt withheld, positions 6883-6931]
CCTTTGACGTTGGAGTCCACGTTCTTT
[37 nt withheld, positions 6959-6995]
ACCCTATCTCGGTCTATTCTTTTGATTTATAAGGGATTTTGCCGATTTCGGCCTATTGGTTAAAAAATGA
GCTGATTTAACAAAAATTTAACGCGAATTTTAACAAAATATTAACGCTTACAATTTAGGTGGCACTTTTC
GGGGAAATGTGCGCGGAACCCCTATTTGTTTATTTTTCTAAATACATTCAAATATGTATCCGCTCATGAA
TTAATTCTTAGAAAAACTCATCGAGCATCAAATGAAACTGCAATTTATTCATATCAGGATTATCAATACC
ATATTTTTGAAAAAGCCGTTTCTGTAATGAAGGAGAAAACTCACCGAGGCAGTTCCATAGGATGGCAAGA
TCCTGGTATCGGTCTGCGATTCCGACTCGTCCAACATCAATACAACCTATTAATTTCCCCTCGTCAAAAA
TAAGGTTATCAAGTGAGAAATCACCATGAGTGACGACTGAATCCGGTGAGAATGGCAAAAGTTTATGCAT
TTCTTTCCAGACTTGTTCAACAGGCCAGCCATTACGCTCGTCATCAAAATCACTCGCATCAACCAAACCG
TTATTCATTCGTGATTGCGCCTGAGCGAGACGAAATACGCGATCGCTGTTAAAAGGACAATTACAAACAG
GAATCGAATGCAACCGGCGCAGGAACACTGCCAGCGCATCAACAATATTTTCACCTGAATCAGGATATTC
TTCTAATACCTGGAATGCTGTTTTCCCGGGGATCGCAGTGGTGAGTAACCATGCATCATCAGGAGTACGG
ATAAAATGCTTGATGGTCGGAAGAGGCATAAATTCCGTCAGCCAGTTTAGTCTGACCATCTCATCTGTAA
CATCATTGGCAACGCTACCTTTGCCATGTTTCAGAAACAACTCTGGCGCATCGGGCTTCCCATACAATCG
ATAGATTGTCGCACCTGATTG
